Addgene plasmid #194233: SS-Myc-HexaPro-Foldon (MTK 3a) (pZYW077)
Purpose: Mammalian Toolkit part 3a encoding Jason McClellan lab's 6-proline Spike extracellular domain
Depositing lab: Hana El-Samad. Depositing organization: University of California, San Francisco (UCSF). Publication: Sentinel cells enable genetic detection of SARS-CoV-2 Spike protein. Weinberg ZY, Hilburger CE, Kim M, Cao L, Khalid M, Elmes S, Diwanji D, Hernandez E, Lopez J, Schaefer K, Smith AM, Zhou F, Kumar GR, Ott M, Baker D, El-Samad H. bioRxiv [Preprint]. 2021 Apr 20:2021.04.20.440678. doi: 10.1101/2021.04.20.440678. PubMed 33907743.
Backbone
  Vector backbone: pMTK0_027 Entry Vector
  Vector type: Synthetic Biology
Growth in bacteria
  Bacterial resistance: Chloramphenicol, 25 μg/mL
  Growth temperature: 37°C
  Growth strain: NEB Stable
  Copy number: High Copy
Gene/Insert
  Gene/Insert name: CD8a Signal Sequence-Myc Tag-SARS-CoV-2 Spike1-1258
  Species: Synthetic
  Entrez Gene: S (a.k.a. GU280_gp02, spike glycoprotein)
  Promoter: None
  Cloning method: Restriction Enzyme; 5′ cloning site unknown (unknown if destroyed)
Terms and licenses: Academic/Nonprofit Terms; Industry Terms: Not Available to Industry
Depositor comments: Please visit https://doi.org/10.1101/2021.04.20.440678 for bioRxiv preprint.
How to cite: SS-Myc-HexaPro-Foldon (MTK 3a) (pZYW077) was a gift from Hana El-Samad (Addgene plasmid # 194233 ; http://n2t.net/addgene:194233 ; RRID:Addgene_194233)
