[The description below was written by a language model from this plasmid's Addgene catalogue record and pLannotate feature annotations shown in this document.]
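Description:
SS-Myc-HexaPro-Foldon (MTK 3a), also called pZYW077, is a promoterless part plasmid for the Mammalian Toolkit (MTK), a hierarchical modular cloning system, built in the pMTK0_027 entry vector. It is a small (about 5.5 kb) bacterial storage and assembly plasmid rather than an expression vector. It replicates in E. coli from a high-copy ColE1/pUC-type origin and is selected with chloramphenicol through a cat gene driven by its native promoter, with a lambda t0 terminator lying downstream of the marker. The record explicitly lists no promoter for the insert, and no mammalian polyadenylation signal or selection marker is annotated, consistent with a part intended to be combined with separate promoter, downstream coding and terminator parts in later assembly steps.

The insert occupies the "3a" position, which in this toolkit is the N-terminal portion of a coding sequence. It is a synthetic fusion that begins with a fragment of human CD8A serving as a secretion signal sequence, followed by a Myc epitope tag (named in the record but not annotated in the feature table; it presumably falls in the short gap between the two annotated coding fragments), and then the SARS-CoV-2 Spike extracellular domain in the six-proline "HexaPro" prefusion-stabilised form. The plasmid name also indicates a foldon trimerisation domain after the Spike fragment, although this is not separately annotated. The catalogue gives the Spike segment as residues 1–1258, while the annotated Spike match spans roughly 3.6 kb.

According to the associated publication, the part was made in work on engineered sentinel cells that genetically detect Spike protein. The record does not specify how this part was used there.
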