Features (pLannotate 1.2.2; 6 found; start..end, strand, type, name):
    130..718     +  rep_origin     ori: high-copy-number ColE1/pMB1/pBR322/pUC origin of replication
    830..919     +  CDS            CD8A (fragment): CD8A_HUMAN - Also known as MAL. Experimental evidence at protein level: Swiss-Prot protein existence level 1. Integral membrane glycoprotein that plays an essential role in the immune response and serves multiple functions in responses against both external and internal offenses. In T-cells, functions primarily as a coreceptor for MHC class I molecule:peptide complex. The antigens presented by class I peptides are derived from cytosolic proteins while class II derived from extracellular proteins. Interacts simultaneously with the T-cell receptor (TCR) and the MHC class I proteins presented by
    950..4540    +  CDS            S (fragment): SPIKE_SARS2 - Experimental evidence at protein level: Swiss-Prot protein existence level 1. [Spike glycoprotein]: May down-regulate host tetherin (BST2) by lysosomal degradation, thereby counteracting its antiviral activity. From Severe acute respiratory syndrome coronavirus 2 (2019-nCoV) (SARS-CoV-2).
   4656..4690    -  terminator     lambda t0 terminator: minimal transcription terminator from phage lambda (Scholtissek and Grosse, 1987)
   4764..5420    -  CDS            cat: CAT_ECOLX - Experimental evidence at protein level: Swiss-Prot protein existence level 1. This enzyme is an effector of chloramphenicol resistance in bacteria. From Escherichia coli. This protein is used as a marker in many commonly used cloning vectors, such as pACYC184.
   5421..46      -  promoter       cat promoter (across the origin): promoter of the E. coli cat gene encoding chloramphenicol acetyltransferase
>Addgene plasmid #194233 | SS-Myc-HexaPro-Foldon (MTK 3a) (pZYW077) | addgene full sequence | sequence record 384603 | Addgene NGS Result
AGTGATCTTATTTCATTATGGTGAAAGTTGGAACCTCTTACGTGCCCGATCAATCATGACCAAAATCCCT
TAACGTGAGTTTTCGTTCCACTGAGCGTCAGACCCCGTAGAAAAGATCAAAGGATCTTCTTGAGATCCTT
TTTTTCTGCGCGTAATCTGCTGCTTGCAAACAAAAAAACCACCGCTACCAGCGGTGGTTTGTTTGCCGGA
TCAAGAGCTACCAACTCTTTTTCCGAAGGTAACTGGCTTCAGCAGAGCGCAGATACCAAATACTGTTCTT
CTAGTGTAGCCGTAGTTAGGCCACCACTTCAAGAACTCTGTAGCACCGCCTACATACCTCGCTCTGCTAA
TCCTGTTACCAGTGGCTGCTGCCAGTGGCGATAAGTCGTGTCTTACCGGGTTGGACTCAAGACGATAGTT
ACCGGATAAGGCGCAGCGGTCGGGCTGAACGGGGGGTTCGTGCACACAGCCCAGCTTGGAGCGAACGACC
TACACCGAACTGAGATACCTACAGCGTGAGCTATGAGAAAGCGCCACGCTTCCCGAAGGGAGAAAGGCGG
ACAGGTATCCGGTAAGCGGCAGGGTCGGAACAGGAGAGCGCACGAGGGAGCTTCCAGGGGGAAACGCCTG
GTATCTTTATAGTCCTGTCGGGTTTCGCCACCTCTGACTTGAGCGTCGATTTTTGTGATGCTCGTCAGGG
GGGCGGAGCCTATGGAAAAACGCCAGCAACGCGGCCTTTTTACGGTTCCTGGCCTTTTGCTGGCCTTTTG
CTCACATGTTCTTTCCTGCGTTATCCCCTGATTCTGTGGATAACCGTAGTCGGTCTCATATGGCCTTGCC
CGTTACGGCACTTCTGCTCCCACTCGCATTGCTGCTTCACGCCGCCCGACCAGAACAGAAACTCATAAGT
GAAGAAGACCTTGGGGGAGGCGGTTCCGGGGGAGGCGGTTCTAGCCAGTGCGTGAACCTGACCACCCGAA
CCCAGCTCCCACCAGCCTACACCAACAGCTTTACACGGGGCGTGTACTACCCTGACAAGGTGTTCAGATC
TAGCGTCCTGCACAGCACTCAGGACCTCTTCCTGCCGTTCTTCAGCAACGTGACATGGTTCCACGCCATC
CACGTGAGCGGCACAAACGGAACCAAGCGGTTTGATAACCCCGTCCTGCCATTCAATGATGGAGTTTACT
TCGCCAGTACCGAGAAGAGTAACATCATCCGGGGCTGGATCTTCGGCACCACCCTGGATAGCAAAACACA
GAGCCTCCTGATCGTGAACAATGCCACGAACGTCGTGATCAAGGTGTGCGAGTTCCAGTTTTGCAATGAT
CCTTTCCTGGGTGTGTACTACCACAAGAACAACAAGAGCTGGATGGAAAGCGAGTTCAGAGTCTACAGCA
GCGCCAACAACTGCACATTCGAGTATGTCTCTCAGCCTTTTCTGATGGACCTTGAGGGGAAACAAGGCAA
CTTCAAGAACCTGAGAGAATTCGTGTTCAAGAACATCGACGGCTACTTCAAAATCTACTCCAAGCACACA
CCCATCAACCTGGTCCGGGACCTCCCTCAGGGCTTCAGCGCCCTGGAACCCCTGGTCGACCTGCCCATAG
GCATCAACATAACGCGGTTCCAAACCCTGCTGGCCCTGCATAGATCCTACCTGACTCCTGGCGACAGCAG
CAGCGGATGGACCGCCGGAGCTGCAGCCTACTATGTGGGCTACCTGCAACCTAGAACCTTCCTGCTGAAG
TACAACGAGAACGGCACAATCACAGACGCCGTCGACTGCGCCCTGGACCCTCTCTCTGAGACAAAGTGCA
CCCTGAAGTCCTTCACCGTGGAAAAGGGCATCTACCAGACCAGCAACTTCCGGGTGCAGCCTACAGAGAG
CATCGTGCGATTTCCAAACATTACCAACCTCTGCCCCTTCGGCGAGGTGTTTAACGCCACAAGATTTGCC
TCCGTTTACGCCTGGAATAGAAAGAGAATCAGCAATTGTGTGGCCGACTACTCCGTGCTGTATAACAGCG
CCTCTTTCAGCACCTTCAAGTGCTACGGCGTTTCCCCAACAAAGCTGAATGACCTGTGCTTCACCAACGT
GTACGCCGACTCCTTCGTAATTAGAGGCGATGAGGTGCGGCAGATCGCACCAGGCCAGACCGGTAAGATC
GCTGACTACAACTATAAGCTGCCTGATGATTTTACAGGCTGCGTGATCGCCTGGAACTCTAACAACCTGG
ATAGCAAGGTGGGCGGCAACTACAACTACCTGTACCGGCTGTTTCGCAAGTCTAACCTGAAACCTTTCGA
GAGAGACATCTCCACAGAGATCTACCAGGCCGGTTCTACACCTTGTAACGGGGTGGAAGGCTTCAACTGT
TACTTCCCTCTGCAAAGCTACGGCTTCCAGCCTACCAATGGAGTCGGCTACCAGCCATACCGGGTGGTCG
TGCTGTCCTTCGAGTTACTCCACGCCCCCGCCACCGTCTGCGGTCCTAAGAAGTCCACCAATCTGGTTAA
GAACAAATGCGTGAACTTCAACTTCAACGGCCTGACCGGGACCGGCGTGCTGACCGAAAGCAACAAAAAG
TTCCTCCCCTTCCAGCAGTTCGGCCGTGATATCGCTGACACCACAGATGCCGTCAGAGATCCACAGACCC
TGGAAATCCTGGATATTACACCCTGCTCCTTCGGAGGAGTTTCTGTGATCACCCCCGGGACCAATACCAG
CAACCAGGTGGCTGTGCTGTACCAAGATGTTAACTGCACCGAGGTTCCTGTGGCCATCCACGCCGATCAG
CTGACACCTACTTGGAGAGTGTACTCCACTGGCTCCAATGTGTTCCAGACCAGGGCCGGATGTCTGATCG
GCGCCGAGCACGTGAATAACAGTTACGAGTGCGACATCCCTATCGGCGCCGGCATCTGTGCCAGCTACCA
GACCCAGACAAACAGCCCTGGGTCTGCTTCCTCTGTAGCTAGCCAGAGCATCATCGCCTACACCATGAGC
CTGGGCGCAGAGAACAGCGTGGCCTATTCCAACAACTCTATCGCCATTCCCACCAACTTTACAATTAGCG
TCACAACAGAGATCCTGCCCGTGAGCATGACCAAGACCAGCGTGGACTGTACAATGTACATCTGTGGCGA
CAGCACTGAATGCAGCAACCTGCTGCTGCAATACGGCTCCTTTTGCACCCAACTGAACCGGGCGCTGACC
GGAATCGCCGTGGAACAGGACAAAAATACCCAGGAGGTGTTCGCCCAAGTGAAGCAGATCTACAAGACCC
CACCTATCAAGGACTTCGGCGGCTTTAACTTTAGCCAGATTCTCCCTGATCCTTCTAAGCCTAGCAAGCG
GAGCCCTATCGAGGATCTGCTGTTCAACAAGGTCACCCTGGCCGATGCCGGCTTTATCAAACAGTATGGC
GATTGCCTGGGCGACATAGCCGCCAGAGATCTGATCTGCGCCCAGAAATTCAACGGCCTGACAGTTCTCC
CACCTCTGCTGACCGACGAGATGATCGCTCAGTACACCTCTGCCCTGCTGGCTGGCACCATCACATCTGG
GTGGACATTTGGCGCCGGCCCCGCCCTGCAGATCCCCTTTCCCATGCAGATGGCCTATAGATTCAACGGA
ATCGGCGTGACCCAGAACGTGCTGTATGAAAACCAGAAGCTGATCGCTAACCAGTTCAATTCTGCCATCG
GCAAGATCCAGGACTCCCTCTCCTCTACCCCCAGCGCCCTGGGCAAACTGCAGGACGTGGTGAATCAGAA
CGCCCAAGCCCTGAACACCCTGGTGAAGCAGCTCAGCAGCAATTTTGGCGCCATCAGCTCTGTGCTGAAC
GATATCCTGTCTAGACTGGACCCTCCAGAAGCCGAAGTCCAGATCGATAGACTGATCACAGGCAGACTGC
AGTCCCTGCAAACCTACGTGACCCAACAGCTGATCAGGGCCGCTGAAATAAGAGCCAGCGCCAATCTCGC
CGCTACCAAGATGTCCGAGTGTGTGCTGGGACAGTCTAAACGCGTTGACTTCTGCGGCAAAGGCTATCAC
CTGATGAGCTTCCCCCAGAGCGCGCCGCACGGCGTGGTGTTCCTGCATGTGACATACGTGCCTGCCCAAG
AGAAGAATTTCACAACCGCCCCTGCCATCTGCCACGACGGCAAGGCCCACTTCCCAAGAGAGGGCGTTTT
CGTTTCCAATGGCACACACTGGTTCGTGACACAAAGAAACTTCTACGAACCCCAGATTATCACCACCGAC
AACACCTTCGTGAGTGGCAATTGTGACGTGGTCATCGGAATCGTGAACAACACAGTGTACGACCCTCTGC
AACCTGAGCTGGACTCTTTTAAGGAAGAGCTGGACAAGTACTTTAAAAACCACACCAGCCCCGATGTGGA
CCTGGGCGACATCAGTGGCATTAACGCCAGCGTGGTGAACATCCAAAAGGAAATCGACAGACTGAACGAG
GTGGCCAAGAACCTGAACGAGTCCCTGATCGACCTGCAGGAGCTCGGCAAATACGAGCAGGGATCCGGAT
ACATCCCCGAGGCCCCCAGAGATGGCCAGGCCTACGTGCGGAAGGACGGCGAGTGGGTACTGCTGAGCAC
ATTCCTGGGCAGATCCGGTTCTTGAGACCAGACCAATAAAAAACGCCCGGCGGCAACCGAGCGTTCTGAA
CAAATCCAGATGGAGTTCTGAGGTCATTACTGGATCTATCAACAGGAGTCCAAGCGAGCTCGATATCAAA
TTACGCCCCGCCCTGCCACTCATCGCAGTACTGTTGTAATTCATTAAGCATTCTGCCGACATGGAAGCCA
TCACAAACGGCATGATGAACCTGAATCGCCAGCGGCATCAGCACCTTGTCGCCTTGCGTATAATATTTGC
CCATGGTGAAAACGGGGGCGAAGAAGTTGTCCATATTGGCCACGTTTAAATCAAAACTGGTGAAACTCAC
CCAGGGATTGGCTGAAACGAAAAACATATTCTCAATAAACCCTTTAGGGAAATAGGCCAGGTTTTCACCG
TAACACGCCACATCTTGCGAATATATGTGTAGAAACTGCCGGAAATCGTCGTGGTATTCACTCCAGAGCG
ATGAAAACGTTTCAGTTTGCTCATGGAAAACGGTGTAACAAGGGTGAACACTATCCCATATCACCAGCTC
ACCGTCTTTCATTGCCATACGAAATTCCGGATGAGCATTCATCAGGCGGGCAAGAATGTGAATAAAGGCC
GGATAAAACTTGTGCTTATTTTTCTTTACGGTCTTTAAAAAGGCCGTAATATCCAGCTGAACGGTCTGGT
TATAGGTACATTGAGCAACTGACTGAAATGCCTCAAAATGTTCTTTACGATGCCATTGGGATATATCAAC
GGTGGTATATCCAGTGATTTTTTTCTCCATTTTAGCTTCCTTAGCTCCTGAAAATCTCGATAACTCAAAA
AATACGCCCGGT
